>Addgene plasmid #87733 | pET151-Vps4 | addgene full sequence | sequence record 175372 | Addgene NGS Result
CAAGGAGATGGCGCCCAACAGTCCCCCGGCCACGGGGCCTGCCACCATACCCACGCCGAAACAAGCGCTC
ATGAGCCCGAAGTGGCGAGCCCGATCTTCCCCATCGGTGATGTCGGCGATATAGGCGCCAGCAACCGCAC
CTGTGGCGCCGGTGATGCCGGCCACGATGCGTCCGGCGTAGAGGATCGAGATCTCGATCCCGCGAAATTA
ATACGACTCACTATAGGGGAATTGTGAGCGGATAACAATTCCCCTCTAGAAATAATTTTGTTTAACTTTA
AGAAGGAGATATACATATGCATCATCACCATCACCATGGTAAGCCTATCCCTAACCCTCTCCTCGGTCTC
GATTCTACGGAAAACCTGTATTTTCAGGGA
[246 nt withheld, positions 381-626]
AAGAAATCTCCTAGCGCTGGTAGTGGTTCCAACGGTGGTAATAAGAAAATCTCTCAGGAAGAGGGTGAGG
ATAATGGTGGAGAAGACAACAAAAAGCTAAGAGGTGCCTTATCGAGTGCTATTTTGTCTGAGAAGCCCAA
TGTTAAGTGGGAAGACGTGGCTGGACTGGAAGGAGCCAAAGAGGCCCTTAAAGAAGCCGTTATTTTACCT
GTCAAGTTCCCACATTTGTTCAAAGGTAACCGTAAGCCCACTTCGGGAATCTTATTGTACGGACCACCAG
GTACAGGTAAATCATATTTGGCAAAAGCAGTGGCCACCGAGGCCAATTCTACCTTTTTCAGTGTTAGTTC
CAGTGATTTGGTTTCTAAGTGGATGGGTGAATCTGAAAAACTTGTCAAACAGTTATTTGCGATGGCAAGA
GAAAATAAACCTTCTATTATTTTTATAGATGAAGTGGATGCGCTAACAGGTACCAGAGGAGAAGGAGAGA
GCGAAGCAAGTAGAAGAATTAAAACAGAATTATTGGTACAAATGAATGGTGTTGGGAATGACTCCCAAGG
TGTTTTGGTCCTTGGCGCAACAAATATCCCATGGCAACTGGACAGTGCCATCAGGAGAAGATTTGAAAGA
AGAATATATATACCATTACCAGATTTGGCGGCAAGAACCACCATGTTCGAGATTAACGTCGGCGACACTC
CATGCGTATTGACCAAGGAAGATTATAGAACTTTAGGTGCAATGACTGAAGGTTATTCCGGGAGTGATAT
TGCTGTAGTGGTGAAAGATGCGCTAATGCAACCGATAAGAAAAATTCAAAGCGCGACACATTTCAAAGAT
GTCTCTACGGAGGACGACGAAACAAGAAAACTAACACCATGCTCTCCAGGTGATGATGGCGCCATCGAGA
TGAGTTGGACGGATATTGAAGCTGATGAATTAAAAGAACCAGATCTCACCATAAAGGATTTCTTAAAGGC
TATCAAATCGACGAGACCTACCGTGAATGAGGATGACTTGCTGAAGCAAGAACAGTTCACTAGAGATTTT
GGTCAAGAAGGTAACTAGCATATGAAGGGCGAGCTCAGATCCGGCTGCTAACAAAGCCCGAAAGGAAGCT
GAGTTGGCTGCTGCCACCGCTGAGCAATAACTAGCATAACCCCTTGGGGCCTCTAAACGGGTCTTGAGGG
GTTTTTTGCTGAAAGGAGGAACTATATCCGGATATCCCGCAAGAGGCCCGGCAGTACCGGCATAACCAAG
CCTATGCCTACAGCATCCAGGGTGACGGTGCCGAGGATGACGATGAGCGCATTGTTAGATTTCATACACG
GTGCCTGACTGCGTTAGCAATTTAACTGTGATAAACTACCGCATTAAAGCTAGCTTATCGATGATAAGCT
GTCAAACATGAGAATTAATTCTTGAAGACGAAAGGGCCTCGTGATACGCCTATTTTTATAGGTTAATGTC
ATGATAATAATGGTTTCTTAGACGTCAGGTGGCACTTTTCGGGGAAATGTGCGCGGAACCCCTATTTGTT
TATTTTTCTAAATACATTCAAATATGTATCCGCTCATGAGACAATAACCCTGATAAATGCTTCAATAATA
TTGAAAAAGGAAGAGTATGAGTATTCAACATTTCCGTGTCGCCCTTATTCCCTTTTTTGCGGCATTTTGC
CTTCCTGTTTTTGCTCACCCAGAAACGCTGGTGAAAGTAAAAGATGCTGAAGATCAGTTGGGTGCACGAG
TGGGTTACATCGAACTGGATCTCAACAGCGGTAAGATCCTTGAGAGTTTTCGCCCCGAAGAACGTTTTCC
AATGATGAGCACTTTTAAAGTTCTGCTATGTGGCGCGGTATTATCCCGTGTTGACGCCGGGCAAGAGCAA
CTCGGTCGCCGCATACACTATTCTCAGAATGACTTGGTTGAGTACTCACCAGTCACAGAAAAGCATCTTA
CGGATGGCATGACAGTAAGAGAATTATGCAGTGCTGCCATAACCATGAGTGATAACACTGCGGCCAACTT
ACTTCTGACAACGATCGGAGGACCGAAGGAGCTAACCGCTTTTTTGCACAACATGGGGGATCATGTAACT
CGCCTTGATCGTTGGGAACCGGAGCTGAATGAAGCCATACCAAACGACGAGCGTGACACCACGATGCCTG
CAGCAATGGCAACAACGTTGCGCAAACTATTAACTGGCGAACTACTTACTCTAGCTTCCCGGCAACAATT
AATAGACTGGATGGAGGCGGATAAAGTTGCAGGACCACTTCTGCGCTCGGCCCTTCCGGCTGGCTGGTTT
ATTGCTGATAAATCTGGAGCCGGTGAGCGTGGGTCTCGCGGTATCATTGCAGCACTGGGGCCAGATGGTA
AGCCCTCCCGTATCGTAGTTATCTACACGACGGGGAGTCAGGCAACTATGGATGAACGAAATAGACAGAT
CGCTGAGATAGGTGCCTCACTGATTAAGCATTGGTAACTGTCAGACCAAGTTTACTCATATATACTTTAG
ATTGATTTAAAACTTCATTTTTAATTTAAAAGGATCTAGGTGAAGATCCTTTTTGATAATCTCATGACCA
AAATCCCTTAACGTGAGTTTTCGTTCCACTGAGCGTCAGACCCCGTAGAAAAGATCAAAGGATCTTCTTG
AGATCCTTTTTTTCTGCGCGTAATCTGCTGCTTGCAAACAAAAAAACCACCGCTACCAGCGGTGGTTTGT
TTGCCGGATCAAGAGCTACCAACTCTTTTTCCGAAGGTAACTGGCTTCAGCAGAGCGCAGATACCAAATA
CTGTCCTTCTAGTGTAGCCGTAGTTAGGCCACCACTTCAAGAACTCTGTAGCACCGCCTACATACCTCGC
TCTGCTAATCCTGTTACCAGTGGCTGCTGCCAGTGGCGATAAGTCGTGTCTTACCGGGTTGGACTCAAGA
CGATAGTTACCGGATAAGGCGCAGCGGTCGGGCTGAACGGGGGGTTCGTGCACACAGCCCAGCTTGGAGC
GAACGACCTACACCGAACTGAGATACCTACAGCGTGAGCTATGAGAAAGCGCCACGCTTCCCGAAGGGAG
AAAGGCGGACAGGTATCCGGTAAGCGGCAGGGTCGGAACAGGAGAGCGCACGAGGGAGCTTCCAGGGGGA
AACGCCTGGTATCTTTATAGTCCTGTCGGGTTTCGCCACCTCTGACTTGAGCGTCGATTTTTGTGATGCT
CGTCAGGGGGGCGGAGCCTATGGAAAAACGCCAGCAACGCGGCCTTTTTACGGTTCCTGGCCTTTTGCTG
GCCTTTTGCTCACATGTTCTTTCCTGCGTTATCCCCTGATTCTGTGGATAACCGTATTACCGCCTTTGAG
TGAGCTGATACCGCTCGCCGCAGCCGAACGACCGAGCGCAGCGAGTCAGTGAGCGAGGAAGCGGAAGAGC
GCCTGATGCGGTATTTTCTCCTTACGCATCTGTGCGGTATTTCACACCGCAATGGTGCACTCTCAGTACA
ATCTGCTCTGATGCCGCATAGTTAAGCCAGTATACACTCCGCTATCGCTACGTGACTGGGTCATGGCTGC
GCCCCGACACCCGCCAACACCCGCTGACGCGCCCTGACGGGCTTGTCTGCTCCCGGCATCCGCTTACAGA
CAAGCTGTGACCGTCTCCGGGAGCTGCATGTGTCAGAGGTTTTCACCGTCATCACCGAAACGCGCGAGGC
AGCTGCGGTAAAGCTCATCAGCGTGGTCGTGAAGCGATTCACAGATGTCTGCCTGTTCATCCGCGTCCAG
CTCGTTGAGTTTCTCCAGAAGCGTTAATGTCTGGCTTCTGATAAAGCGGGCCATGTTAAGGGCGGTTTTT
TCCTGTTTGGTCACTGATGCCTCCGTGTAAGGGGGATTTCTGTTCATGGGGGTAATGATACCGATGAAAC
GAGAGAGGATGCTCACGATACGGGTTACTGATGATGAACATGCCCGGTTACTGGAACGTTGTGAGGGTAA
ACAACTGGCGGTATGGATGCGGCGGGACCAGAGAAAAATCACTCAGGGTCAATGCCAGCGCTTCGTTAAT
ACAGATGTAGGTGTTCCACAGGGTAGCCAGCAGCATCCTGCGATGCAGATCCGGAACATAATGGTGCAGG
GCGCTGACTTCCGCGTTTCCAGACTTTACGAAACACGGAAACCGAAGACCATTCATGTTGTTGCTCAGGT
CGCAGACGTTTTGCAGCAGCAGTCGCTTCACGTTCGCTCGCGTATCGGTGATTCATTCTGCTAACCAGTA
AGGCAACCCCGCCAGCCTAGCCGGGTCCTCAACGACAGGAGCACGATCATGCGCACCCGTGGCCAGGACC
CAACGCTGCCCGAGATGCGCCGCGTGCGGCTGCTGGAGATGGCGGACGCGATGGATATGTTCTGCCAAGG
GTTGGTTTGCGCATTCACAGTTCTCCGCAAGAATTGATTGGCTCCAATTCTTGGAGTGGTGAATCCGTTA
GCGAGGTGCCGCCGGCTTCCATTCAGGTCGAGGTGGCCCGGCTCCATGCACCGCGACGCAACGCGGGGAG
GCAGACAAGGTATAGGGCGGCGCCTACAATCCATGCCAACCCGTTCCATGTGCTCGCCGAGGCGGCATAA
ATCGCCGTGACGATCAGCGGTCCAATGATCGAAGTTAGGCTGGTAAGAGCCGCGAGCGATCCTTGAAGCT
GTCCCTGATGGTCGTCATCTACCTGCCTGGACAGCATGGCCTGCAACGCGGGCATCCCGATGCCGCCGGA
AGCGAGAAGAATCATAATGGGGAAGGCCATCCAGCCTCGCGTCGCGAACGCCAGCAAGACGTAGCCCAGC
GCGTCGGCCGCCATGCCGGCGATAATGGCCTGCTTCTCGCCGAAACGTTTGGTGGCGGGACCAGTGACGA
AGGCTTGAGCGAGGGCGTGCAAGATTCCGAATACCGCAAGCGACAGGCCGATCATCGTCGCGCTCCAGCG
AAAGCGGTCCTCGCCGAAAATGACCCAGAGCGCTGCCGGCACCTGTCCTACGAGTTGCATGATAAAGAAG
ACAGTCATAAGTGCGGCGACGATAGTCATGCCCCGCGCCCACCGGAAGGAGCTGACTGGGTTGAAGGCTC
TCAAGGGCATCGGTCGAGATCCCGGTGCCTAATGAGTGAGCTAACTTACATTAATTGCGTTGCGCTCACT
GCCCGCTTTCCAGTCGGGAAACCTGTCGTGCCAGCTGCATTAATGAATCGGCCAACGCGCGGGGAGAGGC
GGTTTGCGTATTGGGCGCCAGGGTGGTTTTTCTTTTCACCAGTGAGACGGGCAACAGCTGATTGCCCTTC
ACCGCCTGGCCCTGAGAGAGTTGCAGCAAGCGGTCCACGCTGGTTTGCCCCAGCAGGCGAAAATCCTGTT
TGATGGTGGTTAACGGCGGGATATAACATGAGCTGTCTTCGGTATCGTCGTATCCCACTACCGAGATATC
CGCACCAACGCGCAGCCCGGACTCGGTAATGGCGCGCATTGCGCCCAGCGCCATCTGATCGTTGGCAACC
AGCATCGCAGTGGGAACGATGCCCTCATTCAGCATTTGCATGGTTTGTTGAAAACCGGACATGGCACTCC
AGTCGCCTTCCCGTTCCGCTATCGGCTGAATTTGATTGCGAGTGAGATATTTATGCCAGCCAGCCAGACG
CAGACGCGCCGAGACAGAACTTAATGGGCCCGCTAACAGCGCGATTTGCTGGTGACCCAATGCGACCAGA
TGCTCCACGCCCAGTCGCGTACCGTCTTCATGGGAGAAAATAATACTGTTGATGGGTGTCTGGTCAGAGA
CATCAAGAAATAACGCCGGAACATTAGTGCAGGCAGCTTCCACAGCAATGGCATCCTGGTCATCCAGCGG
ATAGTTAATGATCAGCCCACTGACGCGTTGCGCGAGAAGATTGTGCACCGCCGCTTTACAGGCTTCGACG
CCGCTTCGTTCTACCATCGACACCACCACGCTGGCACCCAGTTGATCGGCGCGAGATTTAATCGCCGCGA
CAATTTGCGACGGCGCGTGCAGGGCCAGACTGGAGGTGGCAACGCCAATCAGCAACGACTGTTTGCCCGC
CAGTTGTTGTGCCACGCGGTTGGGAATGTAATTCAGCTCCGCCATCGCCGCTTCCACTTTTTCCCGCGTT
TTCGCAGAAACGTGGCTGGCCTGGTTCACCACGCGGGAAACGGTCTGATAAGAGACACCGGCATACTCTG
CGACATCGTATAACGTTACTGGTTTCACATTCACCACCCTGAATTGACTCTCTTCCGGGCGCTATCATGC
CATACCGCGAAAGGTTTTGCGCCATTCGATGGTGTCCGGGATCTCGACGCTCTCCCTTATGCGACTCCTG
CATTAGGAAGCAGCCCAGTAGTAGGTTGAGGCCGTTGAGCACCGCCGCCGCAAGGAATGGTGCATG
Features (pLannotate 1.2.2; 21 found; start..end, strand, type, name):
    209..227     +  promoter       T7 promoter: promoter for bacteriophage T7 RNA polymerase
    228..252     +  protein_bind   lac operator: The lac repressor binds to the lac operator to inhibit transcription in E. coli. This inhibition can be relieved by adding lactose or isopropyl-β-D-thiogalactopyranoside (IPTG). lac repressor encoded by lacI
    267..289     +  RBS            RBS: efficient ribosome binding site from bacteriophage T7 gene 10 (Olins and Rangwala, 1989)
    318..359     +  CDS            V5 tag: epitope tag from simian virus 5
    360..379     +  CDS            TEV site (fragment): tobacco etch virus (TEV) protease recognition and cleavage site
    381..1691    +  CDS            VPS4 (sequence partly withheld): VPS4_YEAST - Also known as CSC1, DID6, END13, GRD13, VPL4, VPT10. Experimental evidence at protein level: Swiss-Prot protein existence level 1. Involved in the transport of biosynthetic membrane proteins from the prevacuolar/endosomal compartment to the vacuole. Required for multivesicular body (MVB) protein sorting. Catalyzes the ATP-dependent dissociation of class E VPS proteins from endosomal membranes, such as the disassembly of the ESCRT-III complex. From Saccharomyces cerevisiae (strain ATCC 204508 / S288c) (Baker's yeast).
   1720..1769    +  CDS            SET1 (fragment): solubility-enhancement tag derived from T7 phage gene 10B
   1777..1824    +  terminator     T7 terminator: transcription terminator for bacteriophage T7 RNA polymerase
   1847..1951    -  CDS            TcR (fragment): tetracycline efflux protein; tet; confers resistance to tetracycline
   2008..2031    -  promoter       tet promoter (fragment): E. coli promoter for tetracycline efflux protein gene
   2148..2252    +  promoter       AmpR promoter: bla
   2253..3113    +  CDS            AmpR: β-lactamase; bla; confers resistance to ampicillin, carbenicillin, and related antibiotics
   3284..3872    +  rep_origin     ori: high-copy-number ColE1/pMB1/pBR322/pUC origin of replication
   4058..4197    -  misc_feature   bom: basis of mobility region from pBR322
   4299..4490    -  CDS            rop: Rop protein, which maintains plasmids at low copy number; rop
   4507..4887    +  CDS            YPB1_ECOLX: Protein predicted: Swiss-Prot protein existence level 4. From Escherichia coli.
   5129..5753    -  CDS            TcR (fragment): tetracycline efflux protein; tet; confers resistance to tetracycline
   5768..5789    -  protein_bind   CAP binding site: CAP binding activates transcription in the presence of cAMP. E. coli catabolite activator protein
   5802..6884    -  CDS            lacI: lac repressor; lacI; The lac repressor binds to the lac operator to inhibit transcription in E. coli. This inhibition can be relieved by adding lactose or isopropyl-β-D-thiogalactopyranoside (IPTG).
   6885..6962    -  promoter       lacI promoter: lacI
   6970..187     -  CDS            TcR (fragment) (across the origin): tetracycline efflux protein; tet; confers resistance to tetracycline
