[The description below was written by a language model from this plasmid's Addgene catalogue record and pLannotate feature annotations shown in this document.]
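Description:
pET151-Vps4 is a bacterial expression plasmid of about 7 kb, built on the Invitrogen pET151 backbone, for producing full-length Saccharomyces cerevisiae Vps4 in E. coli. Vps4 is the AAA ATPase that disassembles ESCRT-III complexes and is required for multivesicular body sorting. The plasmid replicates from a pBR322-type ColE1 origin accompanied by the bom region and the rop gene, which keeps copy number low, as the catalogue entry also indicates. Selection is by ampicillin through the β-lactamase gene and its own promoter. Several tetracycline-resistance fragments and a partial tet promoter are annotated, but these are non-functional remnants of the pBR322 lineage rather than a usable marker.

The roughly 1.3 kb VPS4 coding sequence was inserted by ligation-independent cloning downstream of a T7 promoter with an adjacent lac operator and the efficient T7 gene 10 ribosome binding site, and is followed by the T7 terminator. A lacI gene carried on the plasmid supplies repressor, so transcription is held off until IPTG induction in a host that provides T7 RNA polymerase. The backbone contributes an N-terminal 6xHis–V5–TEV leader. The feature table annotates the V5 epitope and the TEV site directly upstream of VPS4, though not the His tag, which is listed only in the catalogue fields. This arrangement allows metal-affinity purification, V5 immunodetection, and removal of the tags by TEV protease. A short fragment annotated as a T7 gene 10B-derived solubility tag lies after the insert, before the terminator; the record gives no indication that it is part of the expressed protein. The construct is associated with structural work on protein translocation by the Vps4–Vta1 complex, consistent with use for recombinant protein preparation.
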