Addgene plasmid #87733: pET151-Vps4
Purpose: Bacterial expression of full-length S. cerevisiae Vps4
Depositing lab: Chris Hill. Depositing organization: University of Utah. Publication: Structural Basis of Protein Translocation by the Vps4-Vta1 AAA ATPase. Monroe N, Han H, Shen PS, Sundquist WI, Hill CP. Elife. 2017 Apr 5;6. pii: e24487. doi: 10.7554/eLife.24487. PubMed 28379137.
Backbone
  Vector backbone: pET151
  Backbone manufacturer: Invitrogen
  Backbone size w/o insert (bp): 5700
  Total vector size (bp): 7000
  Vector type: Bacterial Expression
Growth in bacteria
  Bacterial resistance: Ampicillin, 100 μg/mL
  Growth temperature: 37°C
  Growth strain: DH5alpha
  Copy number: Low Copy
Gene/Insert
  Gene/Insert name: Vacuolar protein sorting-associated protein 4 (alt name: Vps4)
  Species: S. cerevisiae (budding yeast)
  Insert size (bp): 1314
  GenBank ID: NM_001184270
  Entrez Gene: VPS4 (a.k.a. YPR173C, CSC1, DID6, END13, GRD13, VPL4, VPT10)
  Promoter: T7
  Tag / fusion protein: 6xHis-V5-TEV (N terminal on backbone)
  Cloning method: Ligation Independent Cloning
  Sequencing primers: 5′ TAATACGACTCACTATAGG; 3′ GCTAGTTATTGCTCAGCGG
Terms and licenses: Academic/Nonprofit Terms; Industry Terms: Not Available to Industry
How to cite: pET151-Vps4 was a gift from Chris Hill (Addgene plasmid # 87733 ; http://n2t.net/addgene:87733 ; RRID:Addgene_87733)
